Addgene plasmid #221998: TL1 alphaL_DdCBE 3-4 (left, DddA11-C) - TL1 alphaDdCBE 1 (left, DddA11-C)
Depositing lab: Stephen Ekker. Publication: Unconstrained Precision Mitochondrial Genome Editing with alphaDdCBEs. Castillo SR, Simone BW, Clark KJ, Devaux P, Ekker SC. Hum Gene Ther. 2024 Sep 24. doi: 10.1089/hum.2024.073. PubMed 39212664.
Backbone
  Vector backbone: pCMV
  Backbone size w/o insert (bp): 4717
  Vector type: Mammalian Expression, CRISPR
  Selectable markers: Blasticidin
Growth in bacteria
  Bacterial resistance: Ampicillin, 100 μg/mL
  Growth temperature: 30°C
  Growth strain: NEB Stable
  Copy number: High Copy
Gene/Insert
  Gene/Insert name: COX8A MTS-3xFLAG-TALE NT-alphaN-TL1 TALE repeats (alphaL-3/4 left, alpha-1 left)-TALE CTD-DddA6/11 1397C-UGI-ATP5B 3'UTR
  Species: Synthetic
  Insert size (bp): 2797
  Mutation: TALE: Q231R, W232G, S233A | DddA: T1413I
  Promoter: CMV
  Tag / fusion protein: 3xFLAG (N terminal on backbone)
Terms and licenses: Academic/Nonprofit Terms; Industry Terms: Not Available to Industry
Depositor comments: 5' Cloning Site: BsmBI (Not Destroyed), 3' Cloning Site: BsmBI (Not Destroyed). Please visit https://www.biorxiv.org/content/10.1101/2024.05.13.593977v1 for bioRxiv preprint.
How to cite: TL1 alphaL_DdCBE 3-4 (left, DddA11-C) - TL1 alphaDdCBE 1 (left, DddA11-C) was a gift from Stephen Ekker (Addgene plasmid # 221998 ; http://n2t.net/addgene:221998 ; RRID:Addgene_221998)
