[The description below was written by a language model from this plasmid's Addgene catalogue record and pLannotate feature annotations shown in this document.]
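Description:
TL1 alphaL_DdCBE 3-4 (left, DddA11-C) - TL1 alphaDdCBE 1 (left, DddA11-C) is a pCMV-based mammalian expression plasmid of about 7.5 kb encoding one half (the "left" arm) of a TALE-guided, DddA-derived cytosine base editor for mitochondrial DNA. It is maintained in E. coli through a high-copy ColE1/pUC-type origin with ampicillin resistance, and also carries an f1 origin. For mammalian selection, an SV40 promoter (with a bacterial EM7 promoter downstream of it) drives the blasticidin S deaminase gene, followed by an SV40 polyadenylation signal. Short bleomycin-resistance fragments next to this cassette appear to be backbone remnants.

The CMV enhancer/promoter drives a synthetic fusion protein. A COX8A mitochondrial targeting sequence directs import into mitochondria and is followed by a 3xFLAG epitope for detection. Next come an AvrBs3-type TALE N-terminal domain described as the alphaN variant (Q231R, W232G, S233A), the TL1 TALE repeat array, and the TALE C-terminal domain. The repeat array falls in the unannotated stretch between the two avrBs3 fragments in the feature table. The TALE is fused to the C-terminal split fragment (1397C) of the DddA6/11 double-stranded DNA cytidine deaminase carrying T1413I, then a uracil glycosylase inhibitor (UGI) that protects the deaminated base from excision. The record lists an ATP5B 3'UTR at the end of the insert, which the automated annotation does not detect. BsmBI sites flanking the cloning position are retained.

Because the deaminase is split, this plasmid is meant to be co-delivered with a partner "right" arm carrying the complementary DddA half, so that activity is reconstituted only when both TALEs bind adjacent sites. According to its name, the same left arm serves in the alphaL-3/4 and alpha-1 editor pairs at the TL1 target, for precise C-to-T editing of mitochondrial genomes.
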