Features (pLannotate 1.2.2; 25 found; start..end, strand, type, name):
     60..112     -  misc_feature   bom (fragment): basis of mobility region from pBR322
    267..646     +  enhancer       CMV enhancer: human cytomegalovirus immediate early enhancer
    647..850     +  promoter       CMV promoter: human cytomegalovirus (CMV) immediate early promoter
    846..879     +  LTR            5' LTR (truncated) (fragment): truncated 5' long terminal repeat (LTR) from HIV-1
    895..913     +  promoter       T7 promoter: promoter for bacteriophage T7 RNA polymerase
    942..1025    +  CDS            COX8A (fragment): COX8A_HUMAN - Also known as COX8, COX8L. Experimental evidence at protein level: Swiss-Prot protein existence level 1. Component of the cytochrome c oxidase, the last enzyme in the mitochondrial electron transport chain which drives oxidative phosphorylation. The respiratory chain contains 3 multisubunit complexes succinate dehydrogenase (complex II, CII), ubiquinol- cytochrome c oxidoreductase (cytochrome b-c1 complex, complex III, CIII) and cytochrome c oxidase (complex IV, CIV), that cooperate to transfer electrons derived from NADH and succinate to molecular oxygen, creating an electrochem
   1026..1091    +  CDS            3xFLAG: three tandem FLAG® epitope tags, followed by an enterokinase cleavage site
   1104..1610    +  CDS            avrBs3 (fragment): AVRB3_XANEU - Experimental evidence at protein level: Swiss-Prot protein existence level 1. Avirulence protein. Acts as a transcription factor in C.annuum plants. In susceptible plants lacking the Bs3 resistance gene induces expression of a number of genes, including genes homologous to a family of auxin-induced genes, alpha-expansin genes, pectate lyase, anthocyanidin glucoside rhamnosyl transferase and at least one transcription factor, UPA20. Their expression leads to plant hypertrophy in mesophyll cells, probably mainly mediated by UPA20 (PubMed:17962565). In resistant plants induces the h
   3099..3245    +  CDS            avrBs3 (fragment): AVRB3_XANEU - Experimental evidence at protein level: Swiss-Prot protein existence level 1. Avirulence protein. Acts as a transcription factor in C.annuum plants. In susceptible plants lacking the Bs3 resistance gene induces expression of a number of genes, including genes homologous to a family of auxin-induced genes, alpha-expansin genes, pectate lyase, anthocyanidin glucoside rhamnosyl transferase and at least one transcription factor, UPA20. Their expression leads to plant hypertrophy in mesophyll cells, probably mainly mediated by UPA20 (PubMed:17962565). In resistant plants induces the h
   3330..3578    +  CDS            UGI: UNGI_BPPB2 - Experimental evidence at protein level: Swiss-Prot protein existence level 1. This protein binds specifically and reversibly to the host uracil-DNA glycosylase, preventing removal of uracil residues from PBS2 DNA by the host uracil-excision repair system. From Bacillus phage PBS2 (Bacteriophage PBS2).
   3736..3757    +  promoter       SV40 promoter (fragment): SV40 enhancer and early promoter
   3778..4206    +  rep_origin     f1 ori (sequence partly withheld): f1 bacteriophage origin of replication; arrow indicates direction of (+) strand synthesis
   4220..4549    +  promoter       SV40 promoter: SV40 enhancer and early promoter
   4597..4644    +  promoter       EM7 promoter: synthetic bacterial promoter&nbsp
   4663..5061    +  CDS            BSD: blasticidin S deaminase; Aspergillus terreus BSD; confers resistance to blasticidin
   5062..5089    +  CDS            BleoR (fragment): antibiotic-binding protein; Sh ble from Streptoalloteichus hindustanus; confers resistance to bleomycin, phleomycin, and Zeocin™
   5099..5224    +  CDS            ble (fragment): BLE_KLEPN - Experimental evidence at protein level: Swiss-Prot protein existence level 1. Binding protein with a strong affinity to the bleomycin family of antibiotics. Binds to CL990; an antimitotic-antibiotic compound. From Klebsiella pneumoniae.
   5219..5340    +  polyA_signal   SV40 poly(A) signal: SV40 polyadenylation signal
   5413..5429    -  protein_bind   lac operator: The lac repressor binds to the lac operator to inhibit transcription in E. coli. This inhibition can be relieved by adding lactose or isopropyl-β-D-thiogalactopyranoside (IPTG). lac repressor encoded by lacI
   5437..5467    -  promoter       lac promoter: promoter for the E. coli lac operon
   5482..5503    -  protein_bind   CAP binding site: CAP binding activates transcription in the presence of cAMP. E. coli catabolite activator protein
   5516..5608    -  CDS            lacI (fragment): lac repressor; lacI; The lac repressor binds to the lac operator to inhibit transcription in E. coli. This inhibition can be relieved by adding lactose or isopropyl-β-D-thiogalactopyranoside (IPTG).
   5791..6379    -  rep_origin     ori: high-copy-number ColE1/pMB1/pBR322/pUC origin of replication
   6550..7410    -  CDS            AmpR: β-lactamase; bla; confers resistance to ampicillin, carbenicillin, and related antibiotics
   7411..1       -  promoter       AmpR promoter (across the origin): bla
>Addgene plasmid #221998 | TL1 alphaL_DdCBE 3-4 (left, DddA11-C) - TL1 alphaDdCBE 1 (left, DddA11-C) | addgene full sequence | sequence record 438727 | Addgene NGS Result
GCACATTTCCCCGAAAAGTGCCACCTGACGTCGACGGATCGGGAGATCTCCCGATCCCCTATGGTGCACT
CTCAGTACAATCTGCTCTGATGCCGCATAGTTAAGCCAGTATCTGCTCCCTGCTTGTGTGTTGGAGGTCG
CTGAGTAGTGCGCGAGCAAAATTTAAGCTACAACAAGGCAAGGCTTGACCGACAATTGCATGAAGAATCT
GCTTAGGGTTAGGCGTTTTGCGCTGCTTCGCGATGTACGGGCCAGATATACGCGTTGACATTGATTATTG
ACTAGTTATTAATAGTAATCAATTACGGGGTCATTAGTTCATAGCCCATATATGGAGTTCCGCGTTACAT
AACTTACGGTAAATGGCCCGCCTGGCTGACCGCCCAACGACCCCCGCCCATTGACGTCAATAATGACGTA
TGTTCCCATAGTAACGCCAATAGGGACTTTCCATTGACGTCAATGGGTGGAGTATTTACGGTAAACTGCC
CACTTGGCAGTACATCAAGTGTATCATATGCCAAGTACGCCCCCTATTGACGTCAATGACGGTAAATGGC
CCGCCTGGCATTATGCCCAGTACATGACCTTATGGGACTTTCCTACTTGGCAGTACATCTACGTATTAGT
CATCGCTATTACCATGGTGATGCGGTTTTGGCAGTACATCAATGGGCGTGGATAGCGGTTTGACTCACGG
GGATTTCCAAGTCTCCACCCCATTGACGTCAATGGGAGTTTGTTTTGGCACCAAAATCAACGGGACTTTC
CAAAATGTCGTAACAACTCCGCCCCATTGACGCAAATGGGCGGTAGGCGTGTACGGTGGGAGGTCTATAT
AAGCAGAGCTCTCTGGCTAACTAGAGAACCCACTGCTTACTGGCTTATCGAAATTAATACGACTCACTAT
AGGGAGACCCAAGCTGGCTAGCACCATGGCCTCCGTTCTGACCCCGCTGCTGCTGCGTGGCCTGACCGGC
TCCGCTCGTCGTCTGCCAGTTCCGCGTGCGAAAATCCATTCCCTGGACTACAAAGACCATGACGGTGATT
ATAAAGATCATGACATCGATTACAAGGATGACGATGACAAGATGGACATCGCGGATCTGCGTACCCTGGG
TTACAGCCAGCAGCAGCAGGAGAAGATCAAGCCAAAGGTGCGCAGCACCGTGGCCCAGCACCATGAAGCT
CTGGTGGGTCACGGCTTCACCCACGCGCACATCGTGGCTCTGAGCCAGCACCCAGCCGCGCTGGGTACCG
TGGCCGTGAAATATCAGGACATGATTGCTGCCCTGCCAGAGGCTACCCATGAAGCGATTGTGGGTGTGGG
CAAGAGAGGAGCCGGTGCTCGTGCGCTGGAGGCCCTGCTGACCGTGGCCGGTGAACTGCGTGGCCCGCCG
CTGCAGCTGGATACCGGCCAGCTGCTGAAAATCGCGAAACGTGGCGGTGTGACCGCTGTGGAAGCTGTGC
ATGCCTGGCGTAATGCTCTGACCGGTGCCCCCCTGAACCTGACCCCGGACCAAGTGGTGGCTATCGCCAG
CAACATTGGCGGCAAGCAAGCGCTCGAAACGGTGCAGCGGCTGTTGCCGGTGCTGTGCCAGGACCATGGC
CTGACCCCGGACCAAGTGGTGGCTATCGCCAGCAACAATGGCGGCAAGCAAGCGCTCGAAACGGTGCAGC
GGCTGTTGCCGGTGCTGTGCCAGGACCATGGCCTGACCCCGGACCAAGTGGTGGCTATCGCCAGCAACAA
TGGCGGCAAGCAAGCGCTCGAAACGGTGCAGCGGCTGTTGCCGGTGCTGTGCCAGGACCATGGCCTGACC
CCGGACCAAGTGGTGGCTATCGCCAGCAACAATGGCGGCAAGCAAGCGCTCGAAACGGTGCAGCGGCTGT
TGCCGGTGCTGTGCCAGGACCATGGCCTGACCCCGGACCAAGTGGTGGCTATCGCCAGCAACGGTGGCGG
CAAGCAAGCGCTCGAAACGGTGCAGCGGCTGTTGCCGGTGCTGTGCCAGGACCATGGCCTGACCCCGGAC
CAAGTGGTGGCTATCGCCAGCAACGGTGGCGGCAAGCAAGCGCTCGAAACGGTGCAGCGGCTGTTGCCGG
TGCTGTGCCAGGACCATGGCCTGACCCCGGACCAAGTGGTGGCTATCGCCAGCAACGGTGGCGGCAAGCA
AGCGCTCGAAACGGTGCAGCGGCTGTTGCCGGTGCTGTGCCAGGACCATGGCCTCACACCCGATCAGGTC
GTGGCTATCGCCAGCAACAATGGCGGCAAGCAAGCGCTCGAAACGGTGCAGCGGCTGTTGCCGGTGCTGT
GCCAGGACCATGGCCTGACCCCGGACCAAGTGGTGGCTATCGCCAGCAACGGTGGCGGCAAGCAAGCGCT
CGAAACGGTGCAGCGGCTGTTGCCGGTGCTGTGCCAGGACCATGGCCTGACCCCGGACCAAGTGGTGGCT
ATCGCCAGCAACGGTGGCGGCAAGCAAGCGCTCGAAACGGTGCAGCGGCTGTTGCCGGTGCTGTGCCAGG
ACCATGGCCTGACCCCGGACCAAGTGGTGGCTATCGCCAGCAACATTGGCGGCAAGCAAGCGCTCGAAAC
GGTGCAGCGGCTGTTGCCGGTGCTGTGCCAGGACCATGGCCTGACCCCGGACCAAGTGGTGGCTATCGCC
AGCAACATTGGCGGCAAGCAAGCGCTCGAAACGGTGCAGCGGCTGTTGCCGGTGCTGTGCCAGGACCATG
GCCTGACCCCGGACCAAGTGGTGGCTATCGCCAGCAACAATGGCGGCAAGCAAGCGCTCGAAACGGTGCA
GCGGCTGTTGCCGGTGCTGTGCCAGGACCATGGCCTGACCCCGGACCAAGTGGTGGCTATCGCCAGCAAC
ATTGGCGGCAAGCAAGCGCTCGAAACGGTGCAGCGGCTGTTGCCGGTGCTGTGCCAGGACCATGGCCTGA
CCCCGGACCAAGTGGTGGCTATCGCCAGCAACGGTGGCGGCAAGCAAGCGCTCGAAACGGTGCAGCGGCT
GTTGCCGGTGCTGTGCCAGGACCATGGCCTGACCCCGGACCAAGTGGTGGCTATCGCCAGCAACAATGGC
GGCAAGCAAGCGCTCGAAAGCATTGTGGCCCAGCTGAGCCGGCCTGATCCGGCGTTGGCCGCGTTGACCA
ACGATCACCTGGTGGCCCTGGCCTGCCTGGGCGGTCGTCCGGCCCTGGATGCGGTGAAGAAAGGCCTGGG
TGGATCCGCCATTCCAGTGAAGCGCGGCGCTACCGGTGAAACCAAAGTGTTTATCGGTAACAGCAACAGC
CCGAAGAGCCCGACCAAAGGCGGTTGCTCTGGCGGCTCAACTAATCTGAGCGACATCATTGAGAAGGAGA
CTGGGAAACAGCTGGTCATTCAGGAGTCCATCCTGATGCTGCCTGAGGAGGTGGAGGAAGTGATCGGCAA
CAAGCCAGAGTCTGACATCCTGGTGCACACCGCCTACGACGAGTCCACAGATGAGAATGTGATGCTGCTG
ACCTCTGACGCCCCCGAGTATAAGCCTTGGGCCCTGGTCATCCAGGATTCTAACGGCGAGAATAAGATCA
AGATGCTGTGATAAGGGGTCTTTGTCCTCTGTACTGTCTCTCTCCTTGCCCCTAACCCAAAAAGCTTCAT
TTTTCTGTGTAGGCTGCACAAGAGCCTTGATTGAAGATATATTCTTTCTGAACAGTATTTAAGGTTTCCA
ATAAAATGTACACCCCTCAGAACTTCTGAGGCGGAAAGAACCAGCTGGGGCTCTAGGGGGTATCCCC
[124 nt withheld, positions 3778-3901]
C
[91 nt withheld, positions 3903-3993]
A
[49 nt withheld, positions 3995-4043]
CCTTTGACGTTGGAGTCCACGTTCTTT
[37 nt withheld, positions 4071-4107]
ACCCTATCTCGGTCTATTCTTTTGATTTATAAGGGATTTTGCCGATTTCGGCCTATTGGTTAAAAAATGA
GCTGATTTAACAAAAATTTAACGCGAATTAATTCTGTGGAATGTGTGTCAGTTAGGGTGTGGAAAGTCCC
CAGGCTCCCCAGCAGGCAGAAGTATGCAAAGCATGCATCTCAATTAGTCAGCAACCAGGTGTGGAAAGTC
CCCAGGCTCCCCAGCAGGCAGAAGTATGCAAAGCATGCATCTCAATTAGTCAGCAACCATAGTCCCGCCC
CTAACTCCGCCCATCCCGCCCCTAACTCCGCCCAGTTCCGCCCATTCTCCGCCCCATGGCTGACTAATTT
TTTTTATTTATGCAGAGGCCGAGGCCGCCTCTGCCTCTGAGCTATTCCAGAAGTAGTGAGGAGGCTTTTT
TGGAGGCCTAGGCTTTTGCAAAAAGCTCCCGGGAGCTTGTATATCCATTTTCGGATCTGATCAGCACGTG
TTGACAATTAATCATCGGCATAGTATATCGGCATAGTATAATACGACAAGGTGAGGAACTAAACCATGGC
CAAGCCTTTGTCTCAAGAAGAATCCACCCTCATTGAAAGAGCAACGGCTACAATCAACAGCATCCCCATC
TCTGAAGACTACAGCGTCGCCAGCGCAGCTCTCTCTAGCGACGGCCGCATCTTCACTGGTGTCAATGTAT
ATCATTTTACTGGGGGACCTTGTGCAGAACTCGTGGTGCTGGGCACTGCTGCTGCTGCGGCAGCTGGCAA
CCTGACTTGTATCGTCGCGATCGGAAATGAGAACAGGGGCATCTTGAGCCCCTGCGGACGGTGCCGACAG
GTGCTTCTCGATCTGCATCCTGGGATCAAAGCCATAGTGAAGGACAGTGATGGACAGCCGACGGCAGTTG
GGATTCGTGAATTGCTGCCCTCTGGTTATGTGTGGGAGGGCTAAGCACTTCGTGGCCGAGGAGCAGGACT
GACACGTGCTACGAGATTTCGATTCCACCGCCGCCTTCTATGAAAGGTTGGGCTTCGGAATCGTTTTCCG
GGACGCCGGCTGGATGATCCTCCAGCGCGGGGATCTCATGCTGGAGTTCTTCGCCCACCCCAACTTGTTT
ATTGCAGCTTATAATGGTTACAAATAAAGCAATAGCATCACAAATTTCACAAATAAAGCATTTTTTTCAC
TGCATTCTAGTTGTGGTTTGTCCAAACTCATCAATGTATCTTATCATGTCTGTATACCGTCGACCTCTAG
CTAGAGCTTGGCGTAATCATGGTCATAGCTGTTTCCTGTGTGAAATTGTTATCCGCTCACAATTCCACAC
AACATACGAGCCGGAAGCATAAAGTGTAAAGCCTGGGGTGCCTAATGAGTGAGCTAACTCACATTAATTG
CGTTGCGCTCACTGCCCGCTTTCCAGTCGGGAAACCTGTCGTGCCAGCTGCATTAATGAATCGGCCAACG
CGCGGGGAGAGGCGGTTTGCGTATTGGGCGCTCTTCCGCTTCCTCGCTCACTGACTCGCTGCGCTCGGTC
GTTCGGCTGCGGCGAGCGGTATCAGCTCACTCAAAGGCGGTAATACGGTTATCCACAGAATCAGGGGATA
ACGCAGGAAAGAACATGTGAGCAAAAGGCCAGCAAAAGGCCAGGAACCGTAAAAAGGCCGCGTTGCTGGC
GTTTTTCCATAGGCTCCGCCCCCCTGACGAGCATCACAAAAATCGACGCTCAAGTCAGAGGTGGCGAAAC
CCGACAGGACTATAAAGATACCAGGCGTTTCCCCCTGGAAGCTCCCTCGTGCGCTCTCCTGTTCCGACCC
TGCCGCTTACCGGATACCTGTCCGCCTTTCTCCCTTCGGGAAGCGTGGCGCTTTCTCATAGCTCACGCTG
TAGGTATCTCAGTTCGGTGTAGGTCGTTCGCTCCAAGCTGGGCTGTGTGCACGAACCCCCCGTTCAGCCC
GACCGCTGCGCCTTATCCGGTAACTATCGTCTTGAGTCCAACCCGGTAAGACACGACTTATCGCCACTGG
CAGCAGCCACTGGTAACAGGATTAGCAGAGCGAGGTATGTAGGCGGTGCTACAGAGTTCTTGAAGTGGTG
GCCTAACTACGGCTACACTAGAAGAACAGTATTTGGTATCTGCGCTCTGCTGAAGCCAGTTACCTTCGGA
AAAAGAGTTGGTAGCTCTTGATCCGGCAAACAAACCACCGCTGGTAGCGGTGGTTTTTTTGTTTGCAAGC
AGCAGATTACGCGCAGAAAAAAAGGATCTCAAGAAGATCCTTTGATCTTTTCTACGGGGTCTGACGCTCA
GTGGAACGAAAACTCACGTTAAGGGATTTTGGTCATGAGATTATCAAAAAGGATCTTCACCTAGATCCTT
TTAAATTAAAAATGAAGTTTTAAATCAATCTAAAGTATATATGAGTAAACTTGGTCTGACAGTTACCAAT
GTTTAATCAGTGAGGCACCTATCTCAGCGATCTGTCTATTTCGTTCATCCATAGTTGCCTGACTCCCCGT
CGTGTAGATAACTACGATACGGGAGGGCTTACCATCTGGCCCCAGTGCTGCAATGATACCGCGAGACCCA
CGCTCACCGGCTCCAGATTTATCAGCAATAAACCAGCCAGCCGGAAGGGCCGAGCGCAGAAGTGGTCCTG
CAACTTTATCCGCCTCCATCCAGTCTATTAATTGTTGCCGGGAAGCTAGAGTAAGTAGTTCGCCAGTTAA
TAGTTTGCGCAACGTTGTTGCCATTGCTACAGGCATCGTGGTGTCACGCTCGTCGTTTGGTATGGCTTCA
TTCAGCTCCGGTTCCCAACGATCAAGGCGAGTTACATGATCCCCCATGTTGTGCAAAAAAGCGGTTAGCT
CCTTCGGTCCTCCGATCGTTGTCAGAAGTAAGTTGGCCGCAGTGTTATCACTCATGGTTATGGCAGCACT
GCATAATTCTCTTACTGTCATGCCATCCGTAAGATGCTTTTCTGTGACTGGTGAGTACTCAACCAAGTCA
TTCTGAGAATAGTGTATGCGGCGACCGAGTTGCTCTTGCCCGGCGTCAATACGGGATAATACCGCGCCAC
ATAGCAGAACTTTAAAAGTGCTCATCATTGGAAAACGTTCTTCGGGGCGAAAACTCTCAAGGATCTTACC
GCTGTTGAGATCCAGTTCGATGTAACCCACTCGTGCACCCAACTGATCTTCAGCATCTTTTACTTTCACC
AGCGTTTCTGGGTGAGCAAAAACAGGAAGGCAAAATGCCGCAAAAAAGGGAATAAGGGCGACACGGAAAT
GTTGAATACTCATACTCTTCCTTTTTCAATATTATTGAAGCATTTATCAGGGTTATTGTCTCATGAGCGG
ATACATATTTGAATGTATTTAGAAAAATAAACAAATAGGGGTTCCGC
