>Addgene plasmid #221998 | TL1 alphaL_DdCBE 3-4 (left, DddA11-C) - TL1 alphaDdCBE 1 (left, DddA11-C) | depositor partial sequence | sequence record 434703 | Partial
ATGGCCTCCGTTCTGACCCCGCTGCTGCTGCGTGGCCTGACCGGCTCCGCTCGTCGTCTGCCAGTTCCGC
GTGCGAAAATCCATTCCCTGGACTACAAAGACCATGACGGTGATTATAAAGATCATGACATCGATTACAA
GGATGACGATGACAAGATGGACATCGCGGATCTGCGTACCCTGGGTTACAGCCAGCAGCAGCAGGAGAAG
ATCAAGCCAAAGGTGCGCAGCACCGTGGCCCAGCACCATGAAGCTCTGGTGGGTCACGGCTTCACCCACG
CGCACATCGTGGCTCTGAGCCAGCACCCAGCCGCGCTGGGTACCGTGGCCGTGAAATATCAGGACATGAT
TGCTGCCCTGCCAGAGGCTACCCATGAAGCGATTGTGGGTGTGGGCAAGAGAGGAGCCGGTGCTCGTGCG
CTGGAGGCCCTGCTGACCGTGGCCGGTGAACTGCGTGGCCCGCCGCTGCAGCTGGATACCGGCCAGCTGC
TGAAAATCGCGAAACGTGGCGGTGTGACCGCTGTGGAAGCTGTGCATGCCTGGCGTAATGCTCTGACCGG
TGCCCCCCTGAACCTGACCCCGGACCAAGTGGTGGCTATCGCCAGCAACATTGGCGGCAAGCAAGCGCTC
GAAACGGTGCAGCGGCTGTTGCCGGTGCTGTGCCAGGACCATGGCCTGACCCCGGACCAAGTGGTGGCTA
TCGCCAGCAACAATGGCGGCAAGCAAGCGCTCGAAACGGTGCAGCGGCTGTTGCCGGTGCTGTGCCAGGA
CCATGGCCTGACCCCGGACCAAGTGGTGGCTATCGCCAGCAACAATGGCGGCAAGCAAGCGCTCGAAACG
GTGCAGCGGCTGTTGCCGGTGCTGTGCCAGGACCATGGCCTGACCCCGGACCAAGTGGTGGCTATCGCCA
GCAACAATGGCGGCAAGCAAGCGCTCGAAACGGTGCAGCGGCTGTTGCCGGTGCTGTGCCAGGACCATGG
CCTGACCCCGGACCAAGTGGTGGCTATCGCCAGCAACGGTGGCGGCAAGCAAGCGCTCGAAACGGTGCAG
CGGCTGTTGCCGGTGCTGTGCCAGGACCATGGCCTGACCCCGGACCAAGTGGTGGCTATCGCCAGCAACG
GTGGCGGCAAGCAAGCGCTCGAAACGGTGCAGCGGCTGTTGCCGGTGCTGTGCCAGGACCATGGCCTGAC
CCCGGACCAAGTGGTGGCTATCGCCAGCAACGGTGGCGGCAAGCAAGCGCTCGAAACGGTGCAGCGGCTG
TTGCCGGTGCTGTGCCAGGACCATGGCCTCACACCCGATCAGGTCGTGGCTATCGCCAGCAACAATGGCG
GCAAGCAAGCGCTCGAAACGGTGCAGCGGCTGTTGCCGGTGCTGTGCCAGGACCATGGCCTGACCCCGGA
CCAAGTGGTGGCTATCGCCAGCAACGGTGGCGGCAAGCAAGCGCTCGAAACGGTGCAGCGGCTGTTGCCG
GTGCTGTGCCAGGACCATGGCCTGACCCCGGACCAAGTGGTGGCTATCGCCAGCAACGGTGGCGGCAAGC
AAGCGCTCGAAACGGTGCAGCGGCTGTTGCCGGTGCTGTGCCAGGACCATGGCCTGACCCCGGACCAAGT
GGTGGCTATCGCCAGCAACATTGGCGGCAAGCAAGCGCTCGAAACGGTGCAGCGGCTGTTGCCGGTGCTG
TGCCAGGACCATGGCCTGACCCCGGACCAAGTGGTGGCTATCGCCAGCAACATTGGCGGCAAGCAAGCGC
TCGAAACGGTGCAGCGGCTGTTGCCGGTGCTGTGCCAGGACCATGGCCTGACCCCGGACCAAGTGGTGGC
TATCGCCAGCAACAATGGCGGCAAGCAAGCGCTCGAAACGGTGCAGCGGCTGTTGCCGGTGCTGTGCCAG
GACCATGGCCTGACCCCGGACCAAGTGGTGGCTATCGCCAGCAACATTGGCGGCAAGCAAGCGCTCGAAA
CGGTGCAGCGGCTGTTGCCGGTGCTGTGCCAGGACCATGGCCTGACCCCGGACCAAGTGGTGGCTATCGC
CAGCAACGGTGGCGGCAAGCAAGCGCTCGAAACGGTGCAGCGGCTGTTGCCGGTGCTGTGCCAGGACCAT
GGCCTGACCCCGGACCAAGTGGTGGCTATCGCCAGCAACAATGGCGGCAAGCAAGCGCTCGAAAGCATTG
TGGCCCAGCTGAGCCGGCCTGATCCGGCGTTGGCCGCGTTGACCAACGATCACCTGGTGGCCCTGGCCTG
CCTGGGCGGTCGTCCGGCCCTGGATGCGGTGAAGAAAGGCCTGGGTGGATCCGCCATTCCAGTGAAGCGC
GGCGCTACCGGTGAAACCAAAGTGTTTATCGGTAACAGCAACAGCCCGAAGAGCCCGACCAAAGGCGGTT
GCTCTGGCGGCTCAACTAATCTGAGCGACATCATTGAGAAGGAGACTGGGAAACAGCTGGTCATTCAGGA
GTCCATCCTGATGCTGCCTGAGGAGGTGGAGGAAGTGATCGGCAACAAGCCAGAGTCTGACATCCTGGTG
CACACCGCCTACGACGAGTCCACAGATGAGAATGTGATGCTGCTGACCTCTGACGCCCCCGAGTATAAGC
CTTGGGCCCTGGTCATCCAGGATTCTAACGGCGAGAATAAGATCAAGATGCTGTGATAAGGGGTCTTTGT
CCTCTGTACTGTCTCTCTCCTTGCCCCTAACCCAAAAAGCTTCATTTTTCTGTGTAGGCTGCACAAGAGC
CTTGATTGAAGATATATTCTTTCTGAACAGTATTTAAGGTTTCCAATAAAATGTACACCCCTCAGAA
